>Addgene plasmid #45528 | pCAGGS-mouse PKA-Calpha-mEGFP | depositor full sequence | sequence record 63624 | pCAGGS-mouse PKA-Calpha-mEGFP sequence 7745 bps
GTCGACATTGATTATTGACTAGTTATTAATAGTAATCAATTACGGGGTCATTAGTTCATAGCCCATATAT
GGAGTTCCGCGTTACATAACTTACGGTAAATGGCCCGCCTGGCTGACCGCCCAACGACCCCCGCCCATTG
ACGTCAATAATGACGTATGTTCCCATAGTAACGCCAATAGGGACTTTCCATTGACGTCAATGGGTGGACT
ATTTACGGTAAACTGCCCACTTGGCAGTACATCAAGTGTATCATATGCCAAGTACGCCCCCTATTGACGT
CAATGACGGTAAATGGCCCGCCTGGCATTATGCCCAGTACATGACCTTATGGGACTTTCCTACTTGGCAG
TACATCTACGTATTAGTCATCGCTATTACCATGGGTCGAGGTGAGCCCCACGTTCTGCTTCACTCTCCCC
ATCTCCCCCCCCTCCCCACCCCCAATTTTGTATTTATTTATTTTTTAATTATTTTGTGCAGCGATGGGGG
CGGGGGGGGGGGGGGCGCGCGCCAGGCGGGGCGGGGCGGGGGCGAGGGCGGGGCGGGGCGAGGCGGAGAG
GTGCGGCGGCAGCCAATCAGAGCGGCGCGCTCCGAAAGTTTCCTTTTATGGCGAGGCGGCGGCGGCGGCG
GCCCTATAAAAAGCGAAGCGCGCGGCGGGCGGGAGTCGCTGCGTTGCCTTCGCCCCGTGCCCCGCTCCGC
GCCGCCTCGCGCCGCCCGCCCCGGCTCTGACTGACCGCGTTACTCCCACAGGTGAGCGGGCGGGACGGCC
CTTCTCCTCCGGGCTGTAATTAGCGCTTGGTTTAATGACGGCTCGTTTCTTTTCTGTGGCTGCGTGAAAG
CCTTAAAGGGCTCCGGGAGGGCCCTTTGTGCGGGGGGGAGCGGCTCGGGGGGTGCGTGCGTGTGTGTGTG
CGTGGGGAGCGCCGCGTGCGGCCCGCGCTGCCCGGCGGCTGTGAGCGCTGCGGGCGCGGCGCGGGGCTTT
GTGCGCTCCGCGTGTGCGCGAGGGGAGCGCGGCCGGGGGCGGTGCCCCGCGGTGCGGGGGGGCTGCGAGG
GGAACAAAGGCTGCGTGCGGGGTGTGTGCGTGGGGGGGTGAGCAGGGGGTGTGGGCGCGGCGGTCGGGCT
GTAACCCCCCCCTGCACCCCCCTCCCCGAGTTGCTGAGCACGGCCCGGCTTCGGGTGCGGGGCTCCGTGC
GGGGCGTGGCGCGGGGCTCGCCGTGCCGGGCGGGGGGTGGCGGCAGGTGGGGGTGCCGGGCGGGGCGGGG
CCGCCTCGGGCCGGGGAGGGCTCGGGGGAGGGGCGCGGCGGCCCCGGAGCGCCGGCGGCTGTCGAGGCGC
GGCGAGCCGCAGCCATTGCCTTTTATGGTAATCGTGCGAGAGGGCGCAGGGACTTCCTTTGTCCCAAATC
TGGCGGAGCCGAAATCTGGGAGGCGCCGCCGCACCCCCTCTAGCGGGCGCGGGCGAAGCGGTGCGGCGCC
GGCAGGAAGGAAATGGGCGGGGAGGGCCTTCGTGCGTCGCCGCGCCGCCGTCCCCTTCTCCATCTCCAGC
CTCGGGGCTGCCGCAGGGGGACGGCTGCCTTCGGGGGGGACGGGGCAGGGCGGGGTTCGGCTTCTGGCGT
GTGACCGGCGGCTCTAGAGCCTCTGCTAACCATGTTCATGCCTTCTTCTTTTTCCTACAGCTCCTGGGCA
ACGTGCTGGTTGTTGTGCTGTCTCATCATTTTGGCAAAGAATTCGGTACCGCGGGCCCGGCCGCTACCAT
G
[1050 nt withheld, positions 1752-2801]
ATCGATTATGATGTTCCTGATTATGCAAGCTTAATGAGCAAGGGCGAGGAGCTGTTCACCGGGGTGGTGC
CCATCCTGGTCGAGCTGGACGGCGACGTAAACGGCCACAAGTTCAGCGTGTCCGGCGAGGGCGAGGGCGA
TGCCACCTACGGCAAGCTGACCCTGAAGTTCATCTGCACCACCGGCAAGCTGCCCGTGCCCTGGCCCACC
CTCGTGACCACCCTGACCTACGGCGTGCAGTGCTTCAGCCGCTACCCCGACCACATGAAGCAGCACGACT
TCTTCAAGTCCGCCATGCCCGAAGGCTACGTCCAGGAGCGCACCATCTTCTTCAAGGACGACGGCAACTA
CAAGACCCGCGCCGAGGTGAAGTTCGAGGGCGACACCCTGGTGAACCGCATCGAGCTGAAGGGCATCGAC
TTCAAGGAGGACGGCAACATCCTGGGGCACAAGCTGGAGTACAACTACAACAGCCACAACGTCTATATCA
TGGCCGACAAGCAGAAGAACGGCATCAAGGTGAACTTCAAGATCCGCCACAACATCGAGGACGGCAGCGT
GCAGCTCGCCGACCACTACCAGCAGAACACCCCCATCGGCGACGGCCCCGTGCTGCTGCCCGACAACCAC
TACCTGAGCACCCAGTCCAAGCTGAGCAAAGACCCCAACGAGAAGCGCGATCACATGGTCCTGCTGGAGT
TCGTGACCGCCGCCGGGATCACTCTCGGCATGGACGAGCTGTACAAGTAATCTAGGGGATCCACCGGAAG
CCACCTGCATGCGGCCGCATGATCAGCTGGATGCATCGATCACGCGTACCGGTGCTCGAGGTACCGATGA
ATAGCTAAGGTCGACCGAGGCCGCAGGTAAGTATCAAGGTTACAAGACAGGTTTAAGGAGACCACATAGA
AACTGGGCTTGTCGAGACAGAGAAGACTCTTGCGTTTCTGATAGGCACCTATTGGTCTTACTGACATCCA
CTTTGCCTTTCTCTCCACAGGTGTCGACAATCAACCTCTGGATTACAAAATTTGTGAAAGATTGACTGGT
ATTCTTAACTATGTTGCTCCTTTTACGCTATGTGGATACGCTGCTTTAATGCCTTTGTATCATGCTATTG
CTTCCCGTATGGCTTTCATTTTCTCCTCCTTGTATAAATCCTGGTTGCTGTCTCTTTATGAGGAGTTGTG
GCCCGTTGTCAGGCAACGTGGCGTGGTGTGCACTGTGTTTGCTGACGCAACCCCCACTGGTTGGGGCATT
GCCACCACCTGTCAGCTCCTTTCCGGGACTTTCGCTTTCCCCCTCCCTATTGCCACGGCGGAACTCATCG
CCGCCTGCCTTGCCCGCTGCTGGACAGGGGCTCGGCTGTTGGGCACTGACAATTCCGTGGTGTTGTCGGG
GAAGCTGACGTCCTTTCCATGGCTGCTCGCCTGTGTTGCCACCTGGATTCTGCGCGGGACGTCCTTCTGC
TACGTCCCTTCGGCCCTCAATCCAGCGGACCTTCCTTCCCGCGGCCTGCTGCCGGCTCTGCGGCCTCTTC
CGCGTCTTCGCCTTCGCCCTCAGACGAGTCGGATCTCCCTTTGGGCCGCCTCCCCGCCTGGAATTCGAGC
TCGGTACGATCAGCCTCGACTGTGCCTTCTAGTTGCCAGCCATCTGTTGTTTGCCCCTCCCCCGTGCCTT
CCTTGACCCTGGAAGGTGCCACTCCCACTGTCCTTTCCTAATAAAATGAGGAAATTGCATCGCATTGTCT
GAGTAGGTGTCATTCTATTCTGGGGGGTGGGGTGGGGCAGGACAGCAAGGGGGAGGATTGGGAAGACAAT
AGCAGGCCAGCTTTTGTTCCCTTTAGGGTTAATTGCGCGCTTGGCGCTAATCATGGTCATAGCTGTTTCC
ACTCCTCAGGTGCAGGCTGCCTATCAGAAGGTGGTGGCTGGTGTGGCCAATGCCCTGGCTCACAAATACC
ACTGAGATCTTTTTCCCTCTGCCAAAAATTATGGGGACATCATGAAGCCCCTTGAGCATCTGACTTCTGG
CTAATAAAGGAAATTTATTTTCATTGCAATAGTGTGTTGGAATTTTTTGTGTCTCTCACTCGGAAGGACA
TATGGGAGGGCAAATCATTTAAAACATCAGAATGAGTATTTGGTTTAGAGTTTGGCAACATATGCCATAT
GCTGGCTGCCATGAACAAAGGTGGCTATAAAGAGGTCATCAGTATATGAAACAGCCCCCTGCTGTCCATT
CCTTATTCCATAGAAAAGCCTTGACTTGAGGTTAGATTTTTTTTTATATTTTGTTTGTGTTATTTTTTTC
TTTAACATCCCTAAAATTTTCCTTACATGTTTTACTAGCCAGATTTTTCCTCCTCTCCTGACTACTCCCA
GTCATAGCTGTCCCTCTTCTCTTATGAAGATCCCTCGACCTGCAGCCCAAGCTTGGCGTAATCATGGTCA
TAGCTGTTTCCTGTGTGAAATTGTTATCCGCTCACAATTCCACACAACATACGAGCCGGAAGCATAAAGT
GTAAAGCCTGGGGTGCCTAATGAGTGAGCTAACTCACATTAATTGCGTTGCGCTCACTGCCCGCTTTCCA
GTCGGGAAACCTGTCGTGCCAGCGGATCCGCATCTCAATTAGTCAGCAACCATAGTCCCGCCCCTAACTC
CGCCCATCCCGCCCCTAACTCCGCCCAGTTCCGCCCATTCTCCGCCCCATGGCTGACTAATTTTTTTTAT
TTATGCAGAGGCCGAGGCCGCCTCGGCCTCTGAGCTATTCCAGAAGTAGTGAGGAGGCTTTTTTGGAGGC
CTAGGCTTTTGCAAAAAGCTAACTTGTTTATTGCAGCTTATAATGGTTACAAATAAAGCAATAGCATCAC
AAATTTCACAAATAAAGCATTTTTTTCACTGCATTCTAGTTGTGGTTTGTCCAAACTCATCAATGTATCT
TATCATGTCTGGATCCGCTGCATTAATGAATCGGCCAACGCGCGGGGAGAGGCGGTTTGCGTATTGGGCG
CTCTTCCGCTTCCTCGCTCACTGACTCGCTGCGCTCGGTCGTTCGGCTGCGGCGAGCGGTATCAGCTCAC
TCAAAGGCGGTAATACGGTTATCCACAGAATCAGGGGATAACGCAGGAAAGAACATGTGAGCAAAAGGCC
AGCAAAAGGCCAGGAACCGTAAAAAGGCCGCGTTGCTGGCGTTTTTCCATAGGCTCCGCCCCCCTGACGA
GCATCACAAAAATCGACGCTCAAGTCAGAGGTGGCGAAACCCGACAGGACTATAAAGATACCAGGCGTTT
CCCCCTGGAAGCTCCCTCGTGCGCTCTCCTGTTCCGACCCTGCCGCTTACCGGATACCTGTCCGCCTTTC
TCCCTTCGGGAAGCGTGGCGCTTTCTCAATGCTCACGCTGTAGGTATCTCAGTTCGGTGTAGGTCGTTCG
CTCCAAGCTGGGCTGTGTGCACGAACCCCCCGTTCAGCCCGACCGCTGCGCCTTATCCGGTAACTATCGT
CTTGAGTCCAACCCGGTAAGACACGACTTATCGCCACTGGCAGCAGCCACTGGTAACAGGATTAGCAGAG
CGAGGTATGTAGGCGGTGCTACAGAGTTCTTGAAGTGGTGGCCTAACTACGGCTACACTAGAAGGACAGT
ATTTGGTATCTGCGCTCTGCTGAAGCCAGTTACCTTCGGAAAAAGAGTTGGTAGCTCTTGATCCGGCAAA
CAAACCACCGCTGGTAGCGGTGGTTTTTTTGTTTGCAAGCAGCAGATTACGCGCAGAAAAAAAGGATCTC
AAGAAGATCCTTTGATCTTTTCTACGGGGTCTGACGCTCAGTGGAACGAAAACTCACGTTAAGGGATTTT
GGTCATGAGATTATCAAAAAGGATCTTCACCTAGATCCTTTTAAATTAAAAATGAAGTTTTAAATCAATC
TAAAGTATATATGAGTAAACTTGGTCTGACAGTTACCAATGCTTAATCAGTGAGGCACCTATCTCAGCGA
TCTGTCTATTTCGTTCATCCATAGTTGCCTGACTCCCCGTCGTGTAGATAACTACGATACGGGAGGGCTT
ACCATCTGGCCCCAGTGCTGCAATGATACCGCGAGACCCACGCTCACCGGCTCCAGATTTATCAGCAATA
AACCAGCCAGCCGGAAGGGCCGAGCGCAGAAGTGGTCCTGCAACTTTATCCGCCTCCATCCAGTCTATTA
ATTGTTGCCGGGAAGCTAGAGTAAGTAGTTCGCCAGTTAATAGTTTGCGCAACGTTGTTGCCATTGCTAC
AGGCATCGTGGTGTCACGCTCGTCGTTTGGTATGGCTTCATTCAGCTCCGGTTCCCAACGATCAAGGCGA
GTTACATGATCCCCCATGTTGTGCAAAAAAGCGGTTAGCTCCTTCGGTCCTCCGATCGTTGTCAGAAGTA
AGTTGGCCGCAGTGTTATCACTCATGGTTATGGCAGCACTGCATAATTCTCTTACTGTCATGCCATCCGT
AAGATGCTTTTCTGTGACTGGTGAGTACTCAACCAAGTCATTCTGAGAATAGTGTATGCGGCGACCGAGT
TGCTCTTGCCCGGCGTCAATACGGGATAATACCGCGCCACATAGCAGAACTTTAAAAGTGCTCATCATTG
GAAAACGTTCTTCGGGGCGAAAACTCTCAAGGATCTTACCGCTGTTGAGATCCAGTTCGATGTAACCCAC
TCGTGCACCCAACTGATCTTCAGCATCTTTTACTTTCACCAGCGTTTCTGGGTGAGCAAAAACAGGAAGG
CAAAATGCCGCAAAAAAGGGAATAAGGGCGACACGGAAATGTTGAATACTCATACTCTTCCTTTTTCAAT
ATTATTGAAGCATTTATCAGGGTTATTGTCTCATGAGCGGATACATATTTGAATGTATTTAGAAAAATAA
ACAAATAGGGGTTCCGCGCACATTTCCCCGAAAAGTGCCACCTG
Features (pLannotate 1.2.2; 23 found; start..end, strand, type, name):
      4..383     +  enhancer       CMV enhancer: human cytomegalovirus immediate early enhancer
    386..661     +  promoter       chicken β-actin promoter: No description available
    662..1670    +  intron         chimeric intron: chimera between introns from chicken β-actin and rabbit β-globin
   1724..1740    +  misc_feature   MCS (fragment): multiple cloning site
   1749..2801    +  CDS            Prkaca (sequence partly withheld): KAPCA_MOUSE - Also known as Pkaca. Experimental evidence at protein level: Swiss-Prot protein existence level 1. [Isoform 2]: Phosphorylates and activates ABL1 in sperm flagellum to promote spermatozoa capacitation. From Mus musculus (Mouse).
   2836..3551    +  CDS            mEGFP (fragment): enhanced GFP with monomerizing A206K mutation (Zacharias et al., 2002) mammalian codon-optimized
   3668..3801    +  intron         chimeric intron: chimera between introns from human β-globin and immunoglobulin heavy chain genes
   3810..4398    +  misc_feature   WPRE: woodchuck hepatitis virus posttranscriptional regulatory element
   4402..4418    +  misc_feature   MCS (fragment): pUC18/19 multiple cloning site
   4431..4542    +  polyA_signal   bGH poly(A) signal: bovine growth hormone polyadenylation signal
   4692..4763    +  CDS            HBB (fragment): HBB_PONPY - Experimental evidence at transcript level: Swiss-Prot protein existence level 2. Involved in oxygen transport from the lung to the various peripheral tissues. From Pongo pygmaeus (Bornean orangutan).
   4834..4889    +  polyA_signal   β-globin poly(A) signal: rabbit β-globin polyadenylation signal (Gil and Proudfoot, 1987)
   5272..5288    -  protein_bind   lac operator: The lac repressor binds to the lac operator to inhibit transcription in E. coli. This inhibition can be relieved by adding lactose or isopropyl-β-D-thiogalactopyranoside (IPTG). lac repressor encoded by lacI
   5296..5326    -  promoter       lac promoter: promoter for the E. coli lac operon
   5341..5362    -  protein_bind   CAP binding site: CAP binding activates transcription in the presence of cAMP. E. coli catabolite activator protein
   5375..5414    -  CDS            lacI (fragment): lac repressor; lacI; The lac repressor binds to the lac operator to inhibit transcription in E. coli. This inhibition can be relieved by adding lactose or isopropyl-β-D-thiogalactopyranoside (IPTG).
   5421..5443    +  promoter       SV40 promoter (fragment): SV40 enhancer and early promoter
   5467..5602    +  rep_origin     SV40 ori: SV40 origin of replication
   5622..5756    +  polyA_signal   SV40 poly(A) signal: SV40 polyadenylation signal
   5758..5812    -  CDS            lacI (fragment): lac repressor; lacI; The lac repressor binds to the lac operator to inhibit transcription in E. coli. This inhibition can be relieved by adding lactose or isopropyl-β-D-thiogalactopyranoside (IPTG).
   5995..6583    -  rep_origin     ori: high-copy-number ColE1/pMB1/pBR322/pUC origin of replication
   6754..7614    -  CDS            AmpR: β-lactamase; bla; confers resistance to ampicillin, carbenicillin, and related antibiotics
   7615..7719    -  promoter       AmpR promoter: bla
