[The description below was written by a language model from this plasmid's Addgene catalogue record and pLannotate feature annotations shown in this document.]
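Description:
pCAGGS-mouse PKA-Calpha-mEGFP is a 7,745 bp mammalian expression plasmid built on a pCAGGS backbone. It is designed to produce the mouse protein kinase A catalytic subunit alpha (Prkaca) fused at its C-terminus to monomeric EGFP. In bacteria it is maintained through a high-copy ColE1/pUC-type origin and selected with ampicillin via the β-lactamase gene and its native promoter. Remnants of the lac promoter/operator region and short lacI fragments are backbone carry-over with no evident role in the design. An SV40 origin of replication is also present, which could support episomal amplification in cells expressing large T antigen.

Expression is driven by the composite CAG promoter: the CMV immediate-early enhancer, the chicken β-actin promoter and a chimeric chicken β-actin/rabbit β-globin intron. Together these give strong, broadly active transcription in mammalian cells, including neurons. The Prkaca coding sequence follows a short cloning-site remnant and is separated by a short linker from mEGFP. The mEGFP carries the A206K mutation, which suppresses GFP dimerisation and so reduces tag-driven artefacts in localisation. Downstream lie a second small chimeric intron, a WPRE that enhances transcript stability and expression, and a bovine growth hormone polyadenylation signal. Rabbit β-globin 3′ sequence and its poly(A) signal, retained from the original pCAGGS cassette, sit further downstream.

The associated publication concerns the subcellular dynamics of type II PKA in neurons. This is consistent with use of the plasmid for live fluorescence imaging of the localisation and redistribution of the catalytic subunit in transfected cells.
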