Addgene plasmid #45528: pCAGGS-mouse PKA-Calpha-mEGFP
Depositing lab: Haining Zhong. Depositing organization: Cold Spring Harbor Laboratory. Publication: Subcellular dynamics of type II PKA in neurons. Zhong H, Sia GM, Sato TR, Gray NW, Mao T, Khuchua Z, Huganir RL, Svoboda K. Neuron. 2009 May 14;62(3):363-74. doi: 10.1016/j.neuron.2009.03.013. PubMed 19447092.
Backbone
  Vector backbone: pCAGGS
  Backbone manufacturer: Karel Svoboda
  Backbone size w/o insert (bp): 5900
  Vector type: Mammalian Expression ; with chicken beta actin promoter and WPRE
Growth in bacteria
  Bacterial resistance: Ampicillin, 100 μg/mL
  Growth temperature: 37°C
  Growth strain: DH5alpha
  Copy number: High Copy
Gene/Insert
  Gene/Insert name: PKA catalytic subunit alpha tagged by mEGFP
  Species: M. musculus (mouse)
Terms and licenses: Academic/Nonprofit Terms; Industry Terms: Not Available to Industry
How to cite: pCAGGS-mouse PKA-Calpha-mEGFP was a gift from Haining Zhong (Addgene plasmid # 45528 ; http://n2t.net/addgene:45528 ; RRID:Addgene_45528)
