>Addgene plasmid #45528 | pCAGGS-mouse PKA-Calpha-mEGFP | addgene partial sequence | sequence record 65227 | EGFP_N_primer
GCTCCTCGCCCTTGCTCATTAAGCTTGCATAATCAGGAACATCATAATCGAT
[228 nt withheld, positions 53-280]
T
[783 nt withheld, positions 282-1064]
